>Addgene plasmid #119914 | pRK5_tAKARβ | addgene full sequence | sequence record 235137 | Addgene NGS Result
TTCGAGCTCGCCCGACATTGATTATTGACTAGTTATTAATAGTAATCAATTACGGGGTCATTAGTTCATA
GCCCATATATGGAGTTCCGCGTTACATAACTTACGGTAAATGGCCCGCCTGGCTGACCGCCCAACGACCC
CCGCCCATTGACGTCAATAATGACGTATGTTCCCATAGTAACGCCAATAGGGACTTTCCATTGACGTCAA
TGGGTGGAGTATTTACGGTAAACTGCCCACTTGGCAGTACATCAAGTGTATCATATGCCAAGTACGCCCC
CTATTGACGTCAATGACGGTAAATGGCCCGCCTGGCATTATGCCCAGTACATGACCTTATGGGACTTTCC
TACTTGGCAGTACATCTACGTATTAGTCATCGCTATTACCATGGTGATGCGGTTTTGGCAGTACATCAAT
GGGCGTGGATAGCGGTTTGACTCACGGGGATTTCCAAGTCTCCACCCCATTGACGTCAATGGGAGTTTGT
TTTGGCACCAAAATCAACGGGACTTTCCAAAATGTCGTAACAACTCCGCCCCATTGACGCAAATGGGCGG
TAGGCGTGTACGGTGGGAGGTCTATATAAGCAGAGCTCGTTTAGTGAACCGTCAGATCGCCTGGAGACGC
CATCCACGCTGTTTTGACCTCCATAGAAGACACCGGGACCGATCCAGCCTCCGCGGCCGGGAACGGTGCA
TTGGAACGCGGATTCCCCGTGCCAAGAGTGACGTAAGTACCGCCTATAGAGTCTATAGGCCCACCCCCTT
GGCTTCGTTAGAACGCGGCTACAATTAATACATAACCTTATGTATCATACACATACGATTTAGGTGACAC
TATAGAATAACATCCACTTTGCCTTTCTCTCCACAGGTGTCCACTCCCAGGTCCAACTGCACCTCGGTTC
TATCGATTGAATTCGCCACCATGCTGCAGAACGAGCTTGCTCTTAAGTTGGCTGGACTTGATATTAACAA
GACTGGACCGGTCGCCACCATGGTGAGCAAGGGCGAGGAGCTGTTCACCGGGGTGGTGCCCATCCTGGTC
GAGCTGGACGGCGACGTAAACGGCCACAAGTTCAGCGTGTCCGGCGAGGGCGAGGGCGATGCCACCTACG
GCAAGCTGACCCTGAAGTTCATCTGCACCACCGGCAAGCTGCCCGTGCCCTGGCCCACCCTCGTGACCAC
CCTGACCTACGGCGTGCAGTGCTTCAGCCGCTACCCCGACCACATGAAGCAGCACGACTTCTTCAAGTCC
GCCATGCCCGAAGGCTACGTCCAGGAGCGCACCATCTTCTTCAAGGACGACGGCAACTACAAGACCCGCG
CCGAGGTGAAGTTCGAGGGCGACACCCTGGTGAACCGCATCGAGCTGAAGGGCATCGACTTCAAGGAGGA
CGGCAACATCCTGGGGCACAAGCTGGAGTACAACTACAACAGCCACAACGTCTATATCATGGCCGACAAG
CAGAAGAACGGCATCAAGGTGAACTTCAAGATCCGCCACAACATCGAGGACGGCAGCGTGCAGCTCGCCG
ACCACTACCAGCAGAACACCCCCATCGGCGACGGCCCCGTGCTGCTGCCCGACAACCACTACCTGAGCAC
CCAGTCCAAGCTGAGCAAAGACCCCAACGAGAAGCGCGATCACATGGTCCTGCTGGAGTTCGTGACCGCC
GCCCGCATGCATAAGTTTTCTCAAGAACAGATCGGCGAAAACATTGTGTGCAGGGTCATTTGTACCACGG
GTCAAATTCCCATCCGAGATTTGTCAGCTGATATTTCACAAGTGCTTAAGGAAAAACGATCCATAAAGAA
AGTTTGGACATTTGGTAGAAACCCAGCCTGTGACTATCATTTAGGAAACATTTCAAGACTGTCAAATAAG
CATTTCCAAATACTACTAGGAGAAGACGGTAACCTTTTATTGAATGACATTTCCACTAATGGGACCTGGT
TAAATGGGCAAAAAGTCGAGAAGAACAGCAATCAGTTACTGTCTCAAGGTGATGAAATAACCGTTGGTGT
AGGCGTGGAATCAGATATTTTATCTCTGGTCATTTTCATAAACGACAAATTTAAGCAGTGCCTCGAGCAG
AACAAAGTTGATCGCTCTGCAGGTAAGCCAGGCAGCGGCGAGGGCAGCACCAAGGGCCTGCGTCGCGCCA
CCCTGGTGGACGGCGGCACCGGCGGCAGCGAGCTCATGGGCAGCGTGCAGCTCGCCGACCACTACCAGCA
GAACACCCCCATCGGCGACGGCCCCGTGCTGCTGCCCGACAACCACTACCTGAGCTACCAGTCCGCCCTG
AGCAAAGACCCCAACGAGAAGCGCGATCACATGGTCCTGCTGGAGAGAGTGACCGCCGCCGGGATCACTC
TCGGCATGGACGAGCTATACAAGGGTGGAACTGGAGGTTCAATGGTGAGCAAGGGCGAGGAGCTGTTCAC
CGGGGTGGTGCCCATCCTGGTCGAGCTGGACGGCGACGTAAACGGCCACAAGTTCAGCGTGTCCGGCGAG
GGCGAGGGCGATGCCACCTACGGCAAGCTGACCCTGAAGCTCATCTGCACCACCGGCAAGCTGCCCGTGC
CCTGGCCCACCCTCGTGACCACCTTCGGCTACGGCCTGATGTGCTTCGCCCGCTACCCCGACCACATGAA
GCAGCACGACTTCTTCAAGTCCGCCATGCCCGAAGGCTACGTCCAGGAGCGCACCATCTTCTTCAAGGAC
GACGGCAACTACAAGACCCGCGCCGAGGTGAAGTTCGAGGGCGACACCCTGGTGAACCGCATCGAGCTGA
AGGGCATCGACTTCAAGGAGGACGGCAACATCCTGGGGCACAAGCTGGAGTACAACTGGAACAGCGTCAA
CGTCTATATCATGGCCGACAAGCAGAAGAACGGCATCAAGGTGAACTTCAAGATCCGCCACAACATCGAG
TAAGCGGCCGCAATTCCCCGGGGATCCTCTAGAGTCGACCTGCAGAAGCTTGGCCGCCATGGCCCAACTT
GTTTATTGCAGCTTATAATGGTTACAAATAAAGCAATAGCATCACAAATTTCACAAATAAAGCATTTTTT
TCACTGCATTCTAGTTGTGGTTTGTCCAAACTCATCAATGTATCTTATCATGTCTGGATCGGGAATTAAT
TCGGCGCAGCACCATGGCCTGAAATAACCTCTGAAAGAGGAACTTGGTTAGGTACCTTCTGAGGCGGAAA
GAACCAGCTGTGGAATGTGTGTCAGTTAGGGTGTGGAAAGTCCCCAGGCTCCCCAGCAGGCAGAAGTATG
CAAAGCATGCATCTCAATTAGTCAGCAACCAGGTGTGGAAAGTCCCCAGGCTCCCCAGCAGGCAGAAGTA
TGCAAAGCATGCATCTCAATTAGTCAGCAACCATAGTCCCGCCCCTAACTCCGCCCATCCCGCCCCTAAC
TCCGCCCAGTTCCGCCCATTCTCCGCCCCATGGCTGACTAATTTTTTTTATTTATGCAGAGGCCGAGGCC
GCCTCGGCCTCTGAGCTATTCCAGAAGTAGTGAGGAGGCTTTTTTGGAGGCCTAGGCTTTTGCAAAAAGC
TGTTAACAGCTTGGCACTGGCCGTCGTTTTACAACGTCGTGACTGGGAAAACCCTGGCGTTACCCAACTT
AATCGCCTTGCAGCACATCCCCCTTTCGCCAGCTGGCGTAATAGCGAAGAGGCCCGCACCGATCGCCCTT
CCCAACAGTTGCGCAGCCTGAATGGCGAATGGCGCCTGATGCGGTATTTTCTCCTTACGCATCTGTGCGG
TATTTCACACCGCATA
[142 nt withheld, positions 3797-3938]
C
[141 nt withheld, positions 3940-4080]
CCTTTGACGTTGGAGTCCACGTTCTTT
[37 nt withheld, positions 4108-4144]
ACCCTATCTCGGGCTATTCTTTTGATTTATAAGGGATTTTGCCGATTTCGGCCTATTGGTTAAAAAATGA
GCTGATTTAACAAAAATTTAACGCGAATTTTAACAAAATATTAACGTTTACAATTTTATGGTGCACTCTC
AGTACAATCTGCTCTGATGCCGCATAGTTAAGCCAGCCCCGACACCCGCCAACACCCGCTGACGCGCCCT
GACGGGCTTGTCTGCTCCCGGCATCCGCTTACAGACAAGCTGTGACCGTCTCCGGGAGCTGCATGTGTCA
GAGGTTTTCACCGTCATCACCGAAACGCGCGAGACGAAAGGGCCTCGTGATACGCCTATTTTTATAGGTT
AATGTCATGATAATAATGGTTTCTTAGACGTCAGGTGGCACTTTTCGGGGAAATGTGCGCGGAACCCCTA
TTTGTTTATTTTTCTAAATACATTCAAATATGTATCCGCTCATGAGACAATAACCCTGATAAATGCTTCA
ATAATATTGAAAAAGGAAGAGTATGAGTATTCAACATTTCCGTGTCGCCCTTATTCCCTTTTTTGCGGCA
TTTTGCCTTCCTGTTTTTGCTCACCCAGAAACGCTGGTGAAAGTAAAAGATGCTGAAGATCAGTTGGGTG
CACGAGTGGGTTACATCGAACTGGATCTCAACAGCGGTAAGATCCTTGAGAGTTTTCGCCCCGAAGAACG
TTTTCCAATGATGAGCACTTTTAAAGTTCTGCTATGTGGCGCGGTATTATCCCGTATTGACGCCGGGCAA
GAGCAACTCGGTCGCCGCATACACTATTCTCAGAATGACTTGGTTGAGTACTCACCAGTCACAGAAAAGC
ATCTTACGGATGGCATGACAGTAAGAGAATTATGCAGTGCTGCCATAACCATGAGTGATAACACTGCGGC
CAACTTACTTCTGACAACGATCGGAGGACCGAAGGAGCTAACCGCTTTTTTGCACAACATGGGGGATCAT
GTAACTCGCCTTGATCGTTGGGAACCGGAGCTGAATGAAGCCATACCAAACGACGAGCGTGACACCACGA
TGCCTGTAGCAATGGCAACAACGTTGCGCAAACTATTAACTGGCGAACTACTTACTCTAGCTTCCCGGCA
ACAATTAATAGACTGGATGGAGGCGGATAAAGTTGCAGGACCACTTCTGCGCTCGGCCCTTCCGGCTGGC
TGGTTTATTGCTGATAAATCTGGAGCCGGTGAGCGTGGGTCTCGCGGTATCATTGCAGCACTGGGGCCAG
ATGGTAAGCCCTCCCGTATCGTAGTTATCTACACGACGGGGAGTCAGGCAACTATGGATGAACGAAATAG
ACAGATCGCTGAGATAGGTGCCTCACTGATTAAGCATTGGTAACTGTCAGACCAAGTTTACTCATATATA
CTTTAGATTGATTTAAAACTTCATTTTTAATTTAAAAGGATCTAGGTGAAGATCCTTTTTGATAATCTCA
TGACCAAAATCCCTTAACGTGAGTTTTCGTTCCACTGAGCGTCAGACCCCGTAGAAAAGATCAAAGGATC
TTCTTGAGATCCTTTTTTTCTGCGCGTAATCTGCTGCTTGCAAACAAAAAAACCACCGCTACCAGCGGTG
GTTTGTTTGCCGGATCAAGAGCTACCAACTCTTTTTCCGAAGGTAACTGGCTTCAGCAGAGCGCAGATAC
CAAATACTGTTCTTCTAGTGTAGCCGTAGTTAGGCCACCACTTCAAGAACTCTGTAGCACCGCCTACATA
CCTCGCTCTGCTAATCCTGTTACCAGTGGCTGCTGCCAGTGGCGATAAGTCGTGTCTTACCGGGTTGGAC
TCAAGACGATAGTTACCGGATAAGGCGCAGCGGTCGGGCTGAACGGGGGGTTCGTGCACACAGCCCAGCT
TGGAGCGAACGACCTACACCGAACTGAGATACCTACAGCGTGAGCTATGAGAAAGCGCCACGCTTCCCGA
AGGGAGAAAGGCGGACAGGTATCCGGTAAGCGGCAGGGTCGGAACAGGAGAGCGCACGAGGGAGCTTCCA
GGGGGAAACGCCTGGTATCTTTATAGTCCTGTCGGGTTTCGCCACCTCTGACTTGAGCGTCGATTTTTGT
GATGCTCGTCAGGGGGGCGGAGCCTATGGAAAAACGCCAGCAACGCGGCCTTTTTACGGTTCCTGGCCTT
TTGCTGGCCTTTTGCTCACATGTTCTTTCCTGCGTTATCCCCTGATTCTGTGGATAACCGTATTACCGCC
TTTGAGTGAGCTGATACCGCTCGCCGCAGCCGAACGACCGAGCGCAGCGAGTCAGTGAGCGAGGAAGCGG
AAGAGCGCCCAATACGCAAACCGCCTCTCCCCGCGCGTTGGCCGATTCATTAATGCAGCTGGCACGACAG
GTTTCCCGACTGGAAAGCGGGCAGTGAGCGCAACGCAATTAATGTGAGTTAGCTCACTCATTAGGCACCC
CAGGCTTTACACTTTATGCTTCCGGCTCGTATGTTGTGTGGAATTGTGAGCGGATAACAATTTCACACAG
GAAACAGCTATGACATGATTACGAATTAA
Features (pLannotate 1.2.2; 23 found; start..end, strand, type, name):
     14..393     +  enhancer       CMV enhancer: human cytomegalovirus immediate early enhancer
    394..597     +  promoter       CMV promoter: human cytomegalovirus (CMV) immediate early promoter
    733..776     +  intron         CMV intron (fragment): modified intron A from human cytomegalovirus
    828..846     +  promoter       SP6 promoter: promoter for bacteriophage SP6 RNA polymerase
    850..887     +  CDS            IgH signal sequence (fragment): signal sequence from the mouse immunoglobulin heavy chain variable region
   1006..1683    +  CDS            (3-F)Tyr-EGFP: (3-F)Tyr-EGFP is a basic (constitutively fluorescent) green fluorescent protein published in 2004, derived from Aequorea victoria.
   1693..2115    +  CDS            RAD53 (fragment): RAD53_YEAST - Also known as MEC2, SAD1, SPK1. Experimental evidence at protein level: Swiss-Prot protein existence level 1. Controls S-phase checkpoint as well as G1 and G2 DNA damage checkpoints. Phosphorylates proteins on serine, threonine, and tyrosine. Prevents entry into anaphase and mitotic exit after DNA damage via regulation of the Polo kinase CDC5. Seems to be involved in the phosphorylation of RPH1. From Saccharomyces cerevisiae (strain ATCC 204508 / S288c) (Baker's yeast).
   2213..2940    +  CDS            cp173Venus (fragment): circularly permuted form of the Venus yellow fluorescent protein (Nagai et al., 2004) efficient FRET acceptor for CFP
   2957..2985    +  misc_feature   MCS (fragment): pUC18/19 multiple cloning site
   3006..3140    +  polyA_signal   SV40 poly(A) signal: SV40 polyadenylation signal
   3209..3566    +  promoter       SV40 promoter: SV40 enhancer and early promoter
   3585..3739    +  CDS            lacZα (fragment): LacZα fragment of β-galactosidase; lacZ fragment
   3745..3796    -  misc_feature   bom (fragment): basis of mobility region from pBR322
   3815..4195    +  rep_origin     M13 ori (sequence partly withheld): M13 bacteriophage origin of replication; arrow indicates direction of (+) strand synthesis
   4271..4320    -  misc_feature   bom (fragment): basis of mobility region from pBR322
   4422..4457    -  CDS            rop (fragment): Rop protein, which maintains plasmids at low copy number; rop
   4552..4656    +  promoter       AmpR promoter: bla
   4657..5517    +  CDS            AmpR: β-lactamase; bla; confers resistance to ampicillin, carbenicillin, and related antibiotics
   5688..6276    +  rep_origin     ori: high-copy-number ColE1/pMB1/pBR322/pUC origin of replication
   6459..6551    +  CDS            lacI (fragment): lac repressor; lacI; The lac repressor binds to the lac operator to inhibit transcription in E. coli. This inhibition can be relieved by adding lactose or isopropyl-β-D-thiogalactopyranoside (IPTG).
   6564..6585    +  protein_bind   CAP binding site: CAP binding activates transcription in the presence of cAMP. E. coli catabolite activator protein
   6600..6630    +  promoter       lac promoter: promoter for the E. coli lac operon
   6638..6654    +  protein_bind   lac operator: The lac repressor binds to the lac operator to inhibit transcription in E. coli. This inhibition can be relieved by adding lactose or isopropyl-β-D-thiogalactopyranoside (IPTG). lac repressor encoded by lacI
