[The description below was written by a language model from this plasmid's Addgene catalogue record and pLannotate feature annotations shown in this document.]
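Description:
pRK5_tAKARβ is a mammalian expression plasmid built on the pRK5 backbone that encodes tAKARβ, a genetically encoded reporter of protein kinase A (PKA) activity designed for readout by two-photon fluorescence lifetime imaging microscopy (2pFLIM). The sequenced construct is about 6.7 kb. It is propagated in E. coli as a high-copy plasmid through a ColE1/pUC-type origin and selected with ampicillin via the β-lactamase gene. An M13 phage origin is also present, along with short remnants of lacZα, lacI, rop and bom sequences and a lac promoter/operator that are carried over from the vector's cloning history.

Expression in mammalian cells is driven by the human cytomegalovirus immediate early enhancer and promoter, followed by a fragment of CMV intron A and an SP6 promoter, with an SV40 polyadenylation signal terminating the transcript. A short match to an immunoglobulin heavy chain signal sequence lies upstream of the coding region and appears to be backbone leader sequence; the record does not indicate that the sensor is secreted. The annotated sensor reading frame consists of an EGFP-type green fluorescent protein, a fragment of yeast RAD53, and a circularly permuted Venus-related protein (cp173). This matches the general architecture of A-kinase activity reporters, in which phosphorylation of a PKA substrate motif promotes its binding to a phosphopeptide-recognition domain, bringing the donor and acceptor fluorophores together. The resulting change in energy transfer shortens donor fluorescence lifetime. The substrate motif itself and any acceptor-darkening mutations are not annotated in the feature table. An SV40 enhancer/early promoter sits downstream of the cassette with no mammalian selection marker annotated. The associated work applies such sensors to imaging neuromodulatory PKA signalling.
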