Addgene plasmid #119914: pRK5_tAKARβ
Purpose: Mammalian expression of the tAKARβ sensor for detecting PKA activity using two-photon fluorescence lifetime imaging microscopy (2pFLIM)
Depositing lab: Haining Zhong. Depositing organization: Oregon Health & Science University. Publication: A Highly Sensitive A-Kinase Activity Reporter for Imaging Neuromodulatory Events in Awake Mice. Ma L, Jongbloets BC, Xiong WH, Melander JB, Qin M, Lameyer TJ, Harrison MF, Zemelman BV, Mao T, Zhong H. Neuron. 2018 Aug 22;99(4):665-679.e5. doi: 10.1016/j.neuron.2018.07.020. Epub 2018 Aug 9. PubMed 30100256.
Backbone
  Vector backbone: pRK5
  Backbone size w/o insert (bp): 4750
  Vector type: Mammalian Expression
Growth in bacteria
  Bacterial resistance: Ampicillin, 100 μg/mL
  Growth temperature: 37°C
  Growth strain: DH5alpha
  Copy number: High Copy
Gene/Insert
  Gene/Insert name: tAKARβ
Terms and licenses: Academic/Nonprofit Terms; Industry Terms: Not Available to Industry
How to cite: pRK5_tAKARβ was a gift from Haining Zhong (Addgene plasmid # 119914 ; http://n2t.net/addgene:119914 ; RRID:Addgene_119914)
